Addgene plasmid #87598: pGBKT7-YSF3
Purpose: Encodes Y2H Gal4 DNA binding domain for Ysf3
Depositing lab: Aaron Hoskins. Depositing organization: University of Wisconsin, Madison. Publication: SF3b1 mutations associated with myelodysplastic syndromes alter the fidelity of branchsite selection in yeast. Carrocci TJ, Zoerner DM, Paulson JC, Hoskins AA. Nucleic Acids Res. 2017 Jan 6. pii: gkw1349. doi: 10.1093/nar/gkw1349. PubMed 28062854.
Backbone
  Vector backbone: pGBKT7
  Backbone manufacturer: Clontech
  Backbone size w/o insert (bp): 7300
  Total vector size (bp): 7536
  Vector type: Bacterial Expression, Yeast Expression
  Selectable markers: TRP1
Growth in bacteria
  Bacterial resistance: Kanamycin, 50 μg/mL
  Growth temperature: 37°C
  Growth strain: DH5alpha
  Copy number: Unknown
Gene/Insert
  Gene/Insert name: YSF3
  Species: S. cerevisiae (budding yeast)
  Insert size (bp): 258
  GenBank ID: NP_878153.1
  Entrez Gene: YSF3 (a.k.a. YNL138W-A, RCP10)
  Tag / fusion protein: GAL4 BD (N terminal on backbone); Myc (N terminal on backbone)
Terms and licenses: Academic/Nonprofit Terms; Industry Terms: Not Available to Industry
How to cite: pGBKT7-YSF3 was a gift from Aaron Hoskins (Addgene plasmid # 87598 ; http://n2t.net/addgene:87598 ; RRID:Addgene_87598)
