[The description below was written by a language model from this plasmid's Addgene catalogue record and pLannotate feature annotations shown in this document.]
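Description:
pGBKT7-YSF3 is a yeast two-hybrid "bait" plasmid built on the Clontech pGBKT7 backbone, a shuttle vector of about 7.5 kb that replicates in both E. coli and Saccharomyces cerevisiae. In bacteria it is maintained through a high-copy ColE1/pUC-type origin and selected with kanamycin, via the Tn5 aminoglycoside phosphotransferase gene driven by the AmpR (bla) promoter. In yeast it is maintained as a multicopy episome through the 2μ origin and selected by tryptophan prototrophy through the TRP1 marker with its own promoter. An f1 origin is also present, along with several short vector remnants (lac regulatory elements and fragments of lacI, lacZα, rop, bom, ble and poly(A) signals) that have no evident role in the plasmid's function.

The payload is the S. cerevisiae YSF3 coding sequence (also known as RCP10), a small 258 bp insert encoding a protein involved in pre-mRNA splicing that is required for SF3b integrity and prespliceosome assembly. It is placed downstream of the GAL4 DNA-binding domain, so that the yeast ADH1 promoter drives expression of a GAL4 BD–Ysf3 fusion, with transcription ended by the ADH1 terminator. The catalogue entry also lists an N-terminal Myc epitope tag from the backbone, useful for detecting the fusion, although it is not separately annotated in the feature table. A T7 promoter between the GAL4 domain and the insert, paired with a T7 terminator, allows transcription of the insert without the GAL4 portion by T7 RNA polymerase. When co-expressed with a GAL4 activation-domain "prey" fusion in a reporter strain, interaction with Ysf3 reconstitutes GAL4 activity. The associated work concerns SF3b1 mutations and branchsite selection in yeast.
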