Features (pLannotate 1.2.2; 24 found; start..end, strand, type, name):
     30..734     +  promoter       ADH1 promoter: S. cerevisiae ADH1; promoter for alcohol dehydrogenase 1
    762..1202    +  CDS            GAL4 DNA binding domain: DNA binding domain of the GAL4 transcriptional activator; Saccharomyces cerevisiae GAL4 (truncated)
   1213..1231    +  promoter       T7 promoter: promoter for bacteriophage T7 RNA polymerase
   1284..1538    +  CDS            YSF3: YSF3_YEAST - Also known as RCP10. Experimental evidence at protein level: Swiss-Prot protein existence level 1. Involved in pre-mRNA splicing. Required for the SF3b integrity and prespliceosome assembly. From Saccharomyces cerevisiae (strain ATCC 204508 / S288c) (Baker's yeast).
   1571..1618    +  terminator     T7 terminator: transcription terminator for bacteriophage T7 RNA polymerase
   1645..1832    +  terminator     ADH1 terminator: S. cerevisiae ADH1; transcription terminator for the S. cerevisiae alcohol dehydrogenase 1 (ADH1) gene
   1880..1896    -  protein_bind   lac operator: The lac repressor binds to the lac operator to inhibit transcription in E. coli. This inhibition can be relieved by adding lactose or isopropyl-β-D-thiogalactopyranoside (IPTG). lac repressor encoded by lacI
   1904..1934    -  promoter       lac promoter: promoter for the E. coli lac operon
   1949..1970    -  protein_bind   CAP binding site: CAP binding activates transcription in the presence of cAMP. E. coli catabolite activator protein
   1983..2075    -  CDS            lacI (fragment): lac repressor; lacI; The lac repressor binds to the lac operator to inhibit transcription in E. coli. This inhibition can be relieved by adding lactose or isopropyl-β-D-thiogalactopyranoside (IPTG).
   2258..2846    -  rep_origin     ori: high-copy-number ColE1/pMB1/pBR322/pUC origin of replication
   3068..3084    +  polyA_signal   bGH poly(A) signal (fragment): bovine growth hormone polyadenylation signal
   3175..3222    -  polyA_signal   HSV TK poly(A) signal: herpes simplex virus thymidine kinase polyadenylation signal (Cole and Stacy, 1985)
   3281..3433    -  CDS            ble (fragment): BLE_KLEPN - Experimental evidence at protein level: Swiss-Prot protein existence level 1. Binding protein with a strong affinity to the bleomycin family of antibiotics. Binds to CL990; an antimitotic-antibiotic compound. From Klebsiella pneumoniae.
   3454..4248    -  CDS            NeoR/KanR: aminoglycoside phosphotransferase from Tn5; aph(3')-II (or nptII); confers resistance to neomycin, kanamycin, and G418 (Geneticin®)
   4249..4353    -  promoter       AmpR promoter: bla
   4380..5722    -  rep_origin     2μ ori: yeast 2μ plasmid origin of replication
   5790..5825    +  CDS            rop (fragment): Rop protein, which maintains plasmids at low copy number; rop
   5927..5976    +  misc_feature   bom (fragment): basis of mobility region from pBR322
   6115..6262    +  promoter       TRP1 promoter: S. cerevisiae TRP1
   6263..6937    +  CDS            TRP1: phosphoribosylanthranilate isomerase, required for tryptophan biosynthesis; S. cerevisiae TRP1; yeast auxotrophic marker
   6988..7039    +  misc_feature   bom (fragment): basis of mobility region from pBR322
   7067..7495    -  rep_origin     f1 ori (sequence partly withheld): f1 bacteriophage origin of replication; arrow indicates direction of (+) strand synthesis
   7499..29      -  CDS            lacZα (fragment) (across the origin): LacZα fragment of β-galactosidase; lacZ fragment
>Addgene plasmid #87598 | pGBKT7-YSF3 | addgene full sequence | sequence record 183089 | Addgene NGS Result
CGGTGCGGGCCTCTTCGCTATTACGCCAGATCCTTTTGTTGTTTCCGGGTGTACAATATGGACTTCCTCT
TTTCTGGCAACCAAACCCATACATCGGGATTCCTATAATACCTTCGTTGGTCTCCCTAACATGTAGGTGG
CGGAGGGGAGATATACAATAGAACAGATACCAGACAAGACATAATGGGCTAAACAAGACTACACCAATTA
CACTGCCTCATTGATGGTGGTACATAACGAACTAATACTGTAGCCCTAGACTTGATAGCCATCATCATAT
CGAAGTTTCACTACCCTTTTTCCATTTGCCATCTATTGAAGTAATAATAGGCGCATGCAACTTCTTTTCT
TTTTTTTTCTTTTCTCTCTCCCCCGTTGTTGTCTCACCATATCCGCAATGACAAAAAAATGATGGAAGAC
ACTAAAGGAAAAAATTAACGACAAAGACAGCACCAACAGATGTCGTTGTTCCAGAGCTGATGAGGGGTAT
CTCGAAGCACACGAAACTTTTTCCTTCCTTCATTCACGCACACTACTCTCTAATGAGCAACGGTATACGG
CCTTCCTTCCAGTTACTTGAATTTGAAATAAAAAAAAGTTTGCTGTCTTGCTATCAAGTATAAATAGACC
TGCAATTATTAATCTTTTGTTTCCTCGTCATTGTTCTCGTTCCCTTTCTTCCTTGTTTCTTTTTCTGCAC
AATATTTCAAGCTATACCAAGCATACAATCAACTCCAAGCTTGAAGCAAGCCTCCTGAAAGATGAAGCTA
CTGTCTTCTATCGAACAAGCATGCGATATTTGCCGACTTAAAAAGCTCAAGTGCTCCAAAGAAAAACCGA
AGTGCGCCAAGTGTCTGAAGAACAACTGGGAGTGTCGCTACTCTCCCAAAACCAAAAGGTCTCCGCTGAC
TAGGGCACATCTGACAGAAGTGGAATCAAGGCTAGAAAGACTGGAACAGCTATTTCTACTGATTTTTCCT
CGAGAAGACCTTGACATGATTTTGAAAATGGATTCTTTACAGGATATAAAAGCATTGTTAACAGGATTAT
TTGTACAAGATAATGTGAATAAAGATGCCGTCACAGATAGATTGGCTTCAGTGGAGACTGATATGCCTCT
AACATTGAGACAGCATAGAATAAGTGCGACATCATCATCGGAAGAGAGTAGTAACAAAGGTCAAAGACAG
TTGACTGTATCGCCGGAATTTGTAATACGACTCACTATAGGGCGAGCCGCCATCATGGAGGAGCAGAAGC
TGATCTCAGAGGAGGACCTGCATATGGCGGAAAAGCAGAGGCAGTTGAAGTTGCAGAAGATATACAAACA
AAAGTACATCGGACTGGGAGATGAGAGCACTACACGAGAACAGTGGCAGAGAAATGTGAGAAACGATACA
CTAAATACATTACAAGGCCACTCCGCATCTTTGGAGTACGTTTCATTGAGCCGAGGAGACCTTAGTATAC
GTGACACTCGTATTCACCTCCTGAAATCCATGTCCCCTGGCTATAAAGCCTACTTACGAGAAGAGAGGTA
GGGATCCGTCGACCTGCAGCGGCCGCATAACTAGCATAACCCCTTGGGGCCTCTAAACGGGTCTTGAGGG
GTTTTTTGCGCGCTTGCAGCCAAGCTAATTCCGGGCGAATTTCTTATGATTTATGATTTTTATTATTAAA
TAAGTTATAAAAAAAATAAGTGTATACAAATTTTAAAGTGACTCTTAGGTTTTAAAACGAAAATTCTTAT
TCTTGAGTAACTCTTTCCTGTAGGTCAGGTTGCTTTCTCAGGTATAGCATGAGGTCGCTCTTATTGACCA
CACCTCTACCGGCATGCAAGCTTGGCGTAATCATGGTCATAGCTGTTTCCTGTGTGAAATTGTTATCCGC
TCACAATTCCACACAACATACGAGCCGGAAGCATAAAGTGTAAAGCCTGGGGTGCCTAATGAGTGAGCTA
ACTCACATTAATTGCGTTGCGCTCACTGCCCGCTTTCCAGTCGGGAAACCTGTCGTGCCAGCTGCATTAA
TGAATCGGCCAACGCGCGGGGAGAGGCGGTTTGCGTATTGGGCGCTCTTCCGCTTCCTCGCTCACTGACT
CGCTGCGCTCGGTCGTTCGGCTGCGGCGAGCGGTATCAGCTCACTCAAAGGCGGTAATACGGTTATCCAC
AGAATCAGGGGATAACGCAGGAAAGAACATGTGAGCAAAAGGCCAGCAAAAGGCCAGGAACCGTAAAAAG
GCCGCGTTGCTGGCGTTTTTCCATAGGCTCCGCCCCCCTGACGAGCATCACAAAAATCGACGCTCAAGTC
AGAGGTGGCGAAACCCGACAGGACTATAAAGATACCAGGCGTTTCCCCCTGGAAGCTCCCTCGTGCGCTC
TCCTGTTCCGACCCTGCCGCTTACCGGATACCTGTCCGCCTTTCTCCCTTCGGGAAGCGTGGCGCTTTCT
CATAGCTCACGCTGTAGGTATCTCAGTTCGGTGTAGGTCGTTCGCTCCAAGCTGGGCTGTGTGCACGAAC
CCCCCGTTCAGCCCGACCGCTGCGCCTTATCCGGTAACTATCGTCTTGAGTCCAACCCGGTAAGACACGA
CTTATCGCCACTGGCAGCAGCCACTGGTAACAGGATTAGCAGAGCGAGGTATGTAGGCGGTGCTACAGAG
TTCTTGAAGTGGTGGCCTAACTACGGCTACACTAGAAGAACAGTATTTGGTATCTGCGCTCTGCTGAAGC
CAGTTACCTTCGGAAAAAGAGTTGGTAGCTCTTGATCCGGCAAACAAACCACCGCTGGTAGCGGTGGTTT
TTTTGTTTGCAAGCAGCAGATTACGCGCAGAAAAAAAGGATCTCAAGAAGATCCTTTGATCTTTTCTACG
GGGTCTGACGCTCAGTGGAACGAAAACTCACGTTAAGGGATTTTGGTCATGAGATTATCAAAAAGGATCT
TCACCTAGATCCTTTTAAATTAAAAATGAAGTTTTAAATCAATCTAAAGTATATATGAGTAACCTGAGGC
TATGGCAGGGCCTGCCGCCCCGACGTTGGCTGCGAGCCCTGGGCCTTCACCCGAACTTGGGGGGTGGGGT
GGGGAAAAGGAAGAAACGCGGGCGTATTGGCCCCAATGGGGTCTCGGTGGGGTATCGACAGAGTGCCAGC
CCTGGGACCGAACCCCGCGTTTATGAACAAACGACCCAACACCGTGCGTTTTATTCTGTCTTTTTATTGC
CGTCATAGCGCGGGTTCCTTCCGGTATTGTCTCCTTCCGTGTTTCAGTTAGCCTCCCCCTAGGGTGGGCG
AAGAACTCCAGCATGAGATCCCCGCGCTGGAGGATCATCCAGCCGGCGTCCCGGAAAACGATTCCGAAGC
CCAACCTTTCATAGAAGGCGGCGGTGGAATCGAAATCTCGTGATGGCAGGTTGGGCGTCGCTTGGTCGGT
CATTTCGAACCCCAGAGTCCCGCTCAGAAGAACTCGTCAAGAAGGCGATAGAAGGCGATGCGCTGCGAAT
CGGGAGCGGCGATACCGTAAAGCACGAGGAAGCGGTCAGCCCATTCGCCGCCAAGCTCTTCAGCAATATC
ACGGGTAGCCAACGCTATGTCCTGATAGCGGTCCGCCACACCCAGCCGGCCACAGTCGATGAATCCAGAA
AAGCGGCCATTTTCCACCATGATATTCGGCAAGCAGGCATCGCCATGAGTCACGACGAGATCCTCGCCGT
CGGGCATGCTCGCCTTGAGCCTGGCGAACAGTTCGGCTGGCGCGAGCCCCTGATGCTCTTCGTCCAGATC
ATCCTGATCGACAAGACCGGCTTCCATCCGAGTACGTGCTCGCTCGATGCGATGTTTCGCTTGGTGGTCG
AATGGGCAGGTAGCCGGATCAAGCGTATGCAGCCGCCGCATTGCATCAGCCATGATGGATACTTTCTCGG
CAGGAGCAAGGTGAGATGACAGGAGATCCTGCCCCGGCACTTCGCCCAATAGCAGCCAGTCCCTTCCCGC
TTCAGTGACAACGTCGAGCACAGCTGCGCAAGGAACGCCCGTCGTGGCCAGCCACGATAGCCGCGCTGCC
TCGTCTTGCAGTTCATTCAGGGCACCGGACAGGTCGGTCTTGACAAAAAGAACCGGGCGCCCCTGCGCTG
ACAGCCGGAACACGGCGGCATCAGAGCAGCCGATTGTCTGTTGTGCCCAGTCATAGCCGAATAGCCTCTC
CACCCAAGCGGCCGGAGAACCTGCGTGCAATCCATCTTGTTCAATCATACTCTTCCTTTTTCAATATTAT
TGAAGCATTTATCAGGGTTATTGTCTCATGAGCGGATACATATTTGAATGTATTTAGAAAAATAAACAAA
TAGGGGTTCCGCGCACATTTCCCCGAAAAGTGCCACCTGAACGAAGCATCTGTGCTTCATTTTGTAGAAC
AAAAATGCAACGCGAGAGCGCTAATTTTTCAAACAAAGAATCTGAGCTGCATTTTTACAGAACAGAAATG
CAACGCGAAAGCGCTATTTTACCAACGAAGAATCTGTGCTTCATTTTTGTAAAACAAAAATGCAACGCGA
GAGCGCTAATTTTTCAAACAAAGAATCTGAGCTGCATTTTTACAGAACAGAAATGCAACGCGAGAGCGCT
ATTTTACCAACAAAGAATCTATACTTCTTTTTTGTTCTACAAAAATGCATCCCGAGAGCGCTATTTTTCT
AACAAAGCATCTTAGATTACTTTTTTTCTCCTTTGTGCGCTCTATAATGCAGTCTCTTGATAACTTTTTG
CACTGTAGGTCCGTTAAGGTTAGAAGAAGGCTACTTTGGTGTCTATTTTCTCTTCCATAAAAAAAGCCTG
ACTCCACTTCCCGCGTTTACTGATTACTAGCGAAGCTGCGGGTGCATTTTTTCAAGATAAAGGCATCCCC
GATTATATTCTATACCGATGTGGATTGCGCATACTTTGTGAACAGAAAGTGATAGCGTTGATGATTCTTC
ATTGGTCAGAAAATTATGAACGGTTTCTTCTATTTTGTCTCTATATACTACGTATAGGAAATGTTTACAT
TTTCGTATTGTTTTCGATTCACTCTATGAATAGTTCTTACTACAATTTTTTTGTCTAAAGAGTAATACTA
GAGATAAACATAAAAAATGTAGAGGTCGAGTTTAGATGCAAGTTCAAGGAGCGAAAGGTGGATGGGTAGG
TTATATAGGGATATAGCACAGAGATATATAGCAAAGAGATACTTTTGAGCAATGTTTGTGGAAGCGGTAT
TCGCAATATTTTAGTAGCTCGTTACAGTCCGGTGCGTTTTTGGTTTTTTGAAAGTGCGTCTTCAGAGCGC
TTTTGGTTTTCAAAAGCGCTCTGAAGTTCCTATACTTTCTAGAGAATAGGAACTTCGGAATAGGAACTTC
AAAGCGTTTCCGAAAACGAGCGCTTCCGAAAATGCAACGCGAGCTGCGCACATACAGCTCACTGTTCACG
TCGCACCTATATCTGCGTGTTGCCTGTATATATATATACATGAGAAGAACGGCATAGTGCGTGTTTATGC
TTAAATGCGTACTTATATGCGTCTATTTATGTAGGATGAAAGGTAGTCTAGTACCTCCTGTGATATTATC
CCATTCCATGCGGGGTATCGTATGCTTCCTTCAGCACTACCCTTTAGCTGTTCTATATGCTGCCACTCCT
CAATTGGATTAGTCTCATCCTTCAATGCTATCATTTCCTTTGATATTGGATCATACTAAGAAACCATTAT
TATCATGACATTAACCTATAAAAATAGGCGTATCACGAGGCCCTTTCGTCTCGCGCGTTTCGGTGATGAC
GGTGAAAACCTCTGACACATGCAGCTCCCGGAGACGGTCACAGCTTGTCTGTAAGCGGATGCCGGGAGCA
GACAAGCCCGTCAGGGCGCGTCAGCGGGTGTTGGCGGGTGTCGGGGCTGGCTTAACTATGCGGCATCAGA
GCAGATTGTACTGAGAGTGCACCATAGATCAACGACATTACTATATATATAATATAGGAAGCATTTAATA
GAACAGCATCGTAATATATGTGTACTTTGCAGTTATGACGCCAGATGGCAGTAGTGGAAGATATTCTTTA
TTGAAAAATAGCTTGTCACCTTACGTACAATCTTGATCCGGAGCTTTTCTTTTTTTGCCGATTAAGAATT
AATTCGGTCGAAAAAAGAAAAGGAGAGGGCCAAGAGGGAGGGCATTGGTGACTATTGAGCACGTGAGTAT
ACGTGATTAAGCACACAAAGGCAGCTTGGAGTATGTCTGTTATTAATTTCACAGGTAGTTCTGGTCCATT
GGTGAAAGTTTGCGGCTTGCAGAGCACAGAGGCCGCAGAATGTGCTCTAGATTCCGATGCTGACTTGCTG
GGTATTATATGTGTGCCCAATAGAAAGAGAACAATTGACCCGGTTATTGCAAGGAAAATTTCAAGTCTTG
TAAAAGCATATAAAAATAGTTCAGGCACTCCGAAATACTTGGTTGGCGTGTTTCGTAATCAACCTAAGGA
GGATGTTTTGGCTCTGGTCAATGATTACGGCATTGATATCGTCCAACTGCATGGAGATGAGTCGTGGCAA
GAATACCAAGAGTTCCTCGGTTTGCCAGTTATTAAAAGACTCGTATTTCCAAAAGACTGCAACATACTAC
TCAGTGCAGCTTCACAGAAACCTCATTCGTTTATTCCCTTGTTTGATTCAGAAGCAGGTGGGACAGGTGA
ACTTTTGGATTGGAACTCGATTTCTGACTGGGTTGGAAGGCAAGAGAGCCCCGAAAGCTTACATTTTATG
TTAGCTGGTGGACTGACGCCAGAAAATGTTGGTGATGCGCTTAGATTAAATGGCGTTATTGGTGTTGATG
TAAGCGGAGGTGTGGAGACAAATGGTGTAAAAGACTCTAACAAAATAGCAAATTTCGTCAAAAATGCTAA
GAAATAGGTTATTACTGAGTAGTATTTATTTAAGTATTGTTTGTGCACTTGCCGATCTATGCGGTGTGAA
ATACCGCACAGATGCGTAAGGAGAAAATACCGCATCAGGAAATTGTAAGCGTTAATATTTTGTTAAAATT
CGCGTTAAATTTTTGTTAAATCAGCTCATTTTTTAACCAATAGGCCGAAATCGGCAAAATCCCTTATAAA
TCAAAAGAATAGACCGAGATAGGGT
[37 nt withheld, positions 7166-7202]
AAAGAACGTGGACTCCAACGTCAAAGG
[49 nt withheld, positions 7230-7278]
T
[91 nt withheld, positions 7280-7370]
G
[124 nt withheld, positions 7372-7495]
CCATTCGCCATTCAGGCTGCGCAACTGTTGGGAAGGGCGAT
